>Addgene plasmid #88563 | pDONR223-ZNF132 | addgene full sequence | sequence record 405441 | Addgene NGS Result
CAAATAATGATTTTATTTTGACTGATAGTGACCTGTTCGTTGCAACAAATTGATGAGCAATGCTTTTTTA
TAATGCCAACTTTGTACAAAAAAGTTGGCACCATGGCCCTGCCCAGCCCACAGGTTCTAATGGGGTTGCC
AGCGTTGCTGATGGGCCCGGCGCAGCATACTTCTTGGCCCTGTGGCTCAGCTGTCCCCACATTGAAGAGC
ATGGTAACCTTTGAAGATGTGGCTGTATACTTCTCCCAAGAGGAGTGGGAGCTCCTTGATGCAGCCCAGA
GGCACCTGTACCACAGTGTGATGCTGGAAAACCTTGAGCTTGTGACCTCACTTGGTTCTTGGCATGGAGT
AGAGGGTGAGGGGGCCCATCCCAAGCAGAATGTTTCTGTAGAAGTGTTACAGGTCAGGATCCCTAATGCA
GATCCTTCCACCAAGAAAGCTAACTCCTGTGACATGTGTGGGCCATTCTTGAAAGACATTTTGCACCTGG
CTGAGCATCAGGGAACACAGTCTGAGGAGAAACCCTACACATGTGGAGCATGTGGGAGAGACTTTTGGTT
GAATGCAAACCTTCACCAGCACCAGAAGGAGCACAGTGGAGGGAAGCCCTTTAGATGGTACAAGGACAGG
GACGCACTTATGAAGAGCTCTAAAGTCCACCTGTCAGAGAACCCCTTCACTTGCAGGGAAGGTGGGAAGG
TCATCCTGGGCAGCTGTGACCTCCTCCAGCTTCAAGCTGTTGACAGTGGGCAGAAGCCATATTCCAATCT
TGGGCAGCTTCCAGAAGTCTGTACCACACAGAAACTCTTCGAGTGCAGCAACTGTGGAAAAGCCTTCCTG
AAGAGCTCCACTCTCCCCAACCATCTGAGAACTCACTCTGAAGAGATACCATTTACATGCCCAACAGGTG
GAAATTTCTTAGAGGAGAAATCAATCCTTGGTAATAAAAAATTTCACACTGGGGAAATACCCCATGTGTG
TAAGGAGTGTGGGAAGGCCTTTAGTCACTCATCTAAGCTGAGGAAGCACCAGAAATTTCACACTGAAGTA
AAATATTATGAGTGCATTGCATGTGGGAAAACCTTCAACCACAAACTCACATTTGTTCATCATCAGAGAA
TTCACTCAGGAGAAAGACCTTATGAGTGTGATGAATGTGGGAAAGCCTTCAGTAACAGATCACACCTCAT
TCGGCATGAGAAAGTTCACACTGGAGAAAGGCCTTTTGAGTGCCTGAAATGTGGAAGAGCCTTCAGCCAA
AGCTCCAATTTCCTTCGGCATCAGAAAGTTCACACACAGGTAAGACCTTATGAGTGCAGTCAATGTGGTA
AATCCTTCAGCCGAAGCTCTGCTCTCATTCAGCACTGGAGAGTTCACACTGGAGAAAGACCGTATGAATG
CAGTGAATGTGGAAGAGCTTTTAACAATAACTCCAACCTTGCTCAGCACCAGAAAGTTCACACCGGAGAA
CGGCCTTTTGAGTGCAGTGAATGTGGAAGAGACTTCAGCCAAAGCTCCCATCTCCTTCGACATCAGAAAG
TTCACACTGGAGAACGGCCTTTTGAATGCTGTGATTGTGGTAAAGCCTTCAGTAATAGCTCCACCCTCAT
CCAGCACCAGAAAGTACATACTGGGCAAAGGCCTTATGAGTGCAGCGAATGTAGGAAATCCTTCAGCCGC
AGCTCCAGCCTGATTCAGCACTGGAGAATTCACACTGGAGAAAAGCCTTACGAGTGTAGTGAGTGTGGGA
AAGCCTTTGCTCACAGCTCCACTCTCATTGAACACTGGAGAGTTCACACAAAAGAAAGGCCTTATGAGTG
CAATGAATGTGGGAAATTCTTTAGCCAAAACTCCATTCTCATTAAGCATCAGAAAGTTCATACTGGAGAA
AAGCCTTATAAATGCAGTGAATGTGGGAAATTCTTTAGCCGAAAATCCAGCCTTATTTGTCACTGGAGAG
TTCACACTGGAGAAAGGCCTTACGAATGCAGTGAATGTGGGAGAGCCTTTAGCAGTAACTCCCACCTGGT
TCGTCATCAGAGAGTTCACACACAAGAAAGGCCCTATGAGTGCATCCAGTGTGGAAAAGCCTTTAGTGAA
AGATCTACACTTGTTCGGCACCAGAAAGTTCACACCAGAGAAAGGACTTATGAGTGTAGCCAGTGTGGGA
AACTCTTCAGCCATCTTTGTAACCTTGCACAGCATAAAAAGATTCATACCTTGCCAACTTTCTTGTACAA
AGTTGGCATTATAAGAAAGCATTGCTTATCAATTTGTTGCAACGAACAGGTCACTATCAGTCAAAATAAA
ATCATTATTTGCCATCCAGCTGATATCCCCTATAGTGAGTCGTATTACATGGTCATAGCTGTTTCCTGGC
AGCTCTGGCCCGTGTCTCAAAATCTCTGATGTTACATTGCACAAGATAAAAATATATCATCATGCCTCCT
CTAGACCAGCCAGGACAGAAATGCCTCGACTTCGCTGCTACCCAAGGTTGCCGGGTGACGCACACCGTGG
AAACGGATGAAGGCACGAACCCAGTGGACATAAGCCTGTTCGGTTCGTAAGCTGTAATGCAAGTAGCGTA
TGCGCTCACGCAACTGGTCCAGAACCTTGACCGAACGCAGCGGTGGTAACGGCGCAGTGGCGGTTTTCAT
GGCTTGTTATGACTGTTTTTTTGGGGTACAGTCTATGCCTCGGGCATCCAAGCAGCAAGCGCGTTACGCC
GTGGGTCGATGTTTGATGTTATGGAGCAGCAACGATGTTACGCAGCAGGGCAGTCGCCCTAAAACAAAGT
TAAACATTATGAGGGAAGCGGTGATCGCCGAAGTATCGACTCAACTATCAGAGGTAGTTGGCGTCATCGA
GCGCCATCTCGAACCGACGTTGCTGGCCGTACATTTGTACGGCTCCGCAGTGGATGGCGGCCTGAAGCCA
CACAGTGATATTGATTTGCTGGTTACGGTGACCGTAAGGCTTGATGAAACAACGCGGCGAGCTTTGATCA
ACGACCTTTTGGAAACTTCGGCTTCCCCTGGAGAGAGCGAGATTCTCCGCGCTGTAGAAGTCACCATTGT
TGTGCACGACGACATCATTCCGTGGCGTTATCCAGCTAAGCGCGAACTGCAATTTGGAGAATGGCAGCGC
AATGACATTCTTGCAGGTATCTTCGAGCCAGCCACGATCGACATTGATCTGGCTATCTTGCTGACAAAAG
CAAGAGAACATAGCGTTGCCTTGGTAGGTCCAGCGGCGGAGGAACTCTTTGATCCGGTTCCTGAACAGGA
TCTATTTGAGGCGCTAAATGAAACCTTAACGCTATGGAACTCGCCGCCCGACTGGGCTGGCGATGAGCGA
AATGTAGTGCTTACGTTGTCCCGCATTTGGTACAGCGCAGTAACCGGCAAAATCGCGCCGAAGGATGTCG
CTGCCGACTGGGCAATGGAGCGCCTGCCGGCCCAGTATCAGCCCGTCATACTTGAAGCTAGACAGGCTTA
TCTTGGACAAGAAGAAGATCGCTTGGCCTCGCGCGCAGATCAGTTGGAAGAATTTGTCCACTACGTGAAA
GGCGAGATCACCAAGGTAGTCGGCAAATAACCCTCGAGCCACCCATGACCAAAATCCCTTAACGTGAGTT
ACGCGTCGTTCCACTGAGCGTCAGACCCCGTAGAAAAGATCAAAGGATCTTCTTGAGATCCTTTTTTTCT
GCGCGTAATCTGCTGCTTGCAAACAAAAAAACCACCGCTACCAGCGGTGGTTTGTTTGCCGGATCAAGAG
CTACCAACTCTTTTTCCGAAGGTAACTGGCTTCAGCAGAGCGCAGATACCAAATACTGTTCTTCTAGTGT
AGCCGTAGTTAGGCCACCACTTCAAGAACTCTGTAGCACCGCCTACATACCTCGCTCTGCTAATCCTGTT
ACCAGTGGCTGCTGCCAGTGGCGATAAGTCGTGTCTTACCGGGTTGGACTCAAGACGATAGTTACCGGAT
AAGGCGCAGCGGTCGGGCTGAACGGGGGGTTCGTGCACACAGCCCAGCTTGGAGCGAACGACCTACACCG
AACTGAGATACCTACAGCGTGAGCTATGAGAAAGCGCCACGCTTCCCGAAGGGAGAAAGGCGGACAGGTA
TCCGGTAAGCGGCAGGGTCGGAACAGGAGAGCGCACGAGGGAGCTTCCAGGGGGAAACGCCTGGTATCTT
TATAGTCCTGTCGGGTTTCGCCACCTCTGACTTGAGCGTCGATTTTTGTGATGCTCGTCAGGGGGGCGGA
GCCTATGGAAAAACGCCAGCAACGCGGCCTTTTTACGGTTCCTGGCCTTTTGCTGGCCTTTTGCTCACAT
GTTCTTTCCTGCGTTATCCCCTGATTCTGTGGATAACCGTATTACCGCCTTTGAGTGAGCTGATACCGCT
CGCCGCAGCCGAACGACCGAGCGCAGCGAGTCAGTGAGCGAGGAAGCGGAAGAGCGCCCAATACGCAAAC
CGCCTCTCCCCGCGCGTTGGCCGATTCATTAATGCAGCTGGCACGACAGGTTTCCCGACTGGAAAGCGGG
CAGTGAGCGCAACGCAATTAATACGCGTACCGCTAGCCAGGAAGAGTTTGTAGAAACGCAAAAAGGCCAT
CCGTCAGGATGGCCTTCTGCTTAGTTTGATGCCTGGCAGTTTATGGCGGGCGTCCTGCCCGCCACCCTCC
GGGCCGTTGCTTCACAACGTTCAAATCCGCTCCCGGCGGATTTGTCCTACTCAGGAGAGCGTTCACCGAC
AAACAACAGATAAAACGAAAGGCCCAGTCTTCCGACTGAGCCTTTCGTTTTATTTGATGCCTGGCAGTTC
CCTACTCTCGCGTTAACGCTAGCATGGATGTTTTCCCAGTCACGACGTTGTAAAACGACGGCCAGTCTTA
AGCTCGGGCCC
Features (pLannotate 1.2.2; 12 found; start..end, strand, type, name):
      2..97      +  protein_bind   attL3: mutant version of attL; recombination site for the Gateway® LR reaction LR Clonase™
    103..1032    +  CDS            ZNF132 (fragment): ZN132_HUMAN - Experimental evidence at transcript level: Swiss-Prot protein existence level 2. May be involved in transcriptional regulation. From Homo sapiens (Human).
   2225..2320    -  protein_bind   attL3: mutant version of attL; recombination site for the Gateway® LR reaction LR Clonase™
   2339..2357    -  promoter       T7 promoter: promoter for bacteriophage T7 RNA polymerase
   2547..2570    +  promoter       Pc promoter (fragment): intI1 (promoter lies within the coding sequence); class 1 integron promoter
   2746..2802    +  CDS            GmR (fragment): gentamycin acetyltransferase; aacC1; confers resistance to gentamycin
   2809..3600    +  CDS            SmR: aminoglycoside adenylyltransferase (Murphy, 1985); aadA; confers resistance to spectinomycin and streptomycin
   3693..4281    +  rep_origin     ori: high-copy-number ColE1/pMB1/pBR322/pUC origin of replication
   4464..4556    +  CDS            lacI (fragment): lac repressor; lacI; The lac repressor binds to the lac operator to inhibit transcription in E. coli. This inhibition can be relieved by adding lactose or isopropyl-β-D-thiogalactopyranoside (IPTG).
   4611..4638    -  terminator     rrnB T2 terminator: transcription terminator T2 from the E. coli rrnB gene
   4770..4813    +  terminator     rrnB T1 terminator: Escherichia coli rrnB; transcription terminator T1 from the E. coli rrnB gene
   4860..4896    -  CDS            lacZα (fragment): LacZα fragment of β-galactosidase; lacZ fragment
