[The description below was written by a language model from this plasmid's Addgene catalogue record and pLannotate feature annotations shown in this document.]
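Description:
pDONR223-ZNF132 is a Gateway entry clone built on the Invitrogen pDONR223 backbone, carrying the open reading frame of the human zinc finger protein ZNF132, a putative transcriptional regulator. It belongs to the Human TFome Collection, specifically the subset drawn from the ORFeome. The plasmid is maintained in E. coli through a high-copy ColE1/pUC-type origin and is selected with spectinomycin via the aadA (SmR) aminoglycoside adenylyltransferase gene. This gene appears to be expressed from a class 1 integron Pc promoter fragment lying upstream, next to a short remnant of a gentamicin resistance gene.

The insert is recorded as 2,121 bp and sits between two attL-type recombination sites in opposite orientation. The automated annotation labels both as attL3 and marks only the first roughly 930 bp of the interval as a ZNF132 fragment, although the spacing between the att sites matches the full recorded insert size. The last nucleotide of the stop codon has been removed, so that after an LR Clonase reaction the ORF can read through into a C-terminal tag or fusion partner supplied by the destination vector. The entry clone has no eukaryotic promoter, so expression depends on that destination vector. A T7 promoter lies just outside one att site, and rrnB T1 and T2 terminators on the other side insulate the cassette from read-through transcription. Small lacI and lacZα fragments are backbone remnants with no evident function here. The plasmid serves as a source clone for shuttling ZNF132 into expression vectors, for example in transcription factor overexpression screens aimed at cell fate engineering.
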