Addgene plasmid #88563: pDONR223-ZNF132
Purpose: Donor Vector containing ZNF132 transcription factor, part of the Human TFome Collection
Depositing lab: Marc Vidal. Depositing organization: Dana-Farber Cancer Institute. Publication: A comprehensive library of human transcription factors for cell fate engineering. Ng AHM, Khoshakhlagh P, Rojo Arias JE, Pasquini G, Wang K, Swiersy A, Shipman SL, Appleton E, Kiaee K, Kohman RE, Vernet A, Dysart M, Leeper K, Saylor W, Huang JY, Graveline A, Taipale J, Hill DE, Vidal M, Melero-Martin JM, Busskamp V, Church GM. Nat Biotechnol. 2021 Apr;39(4):510-519. doi: 10.1038/s41587-020-0742-6. Epub 2020 Nov 30. PubMed 33257861.
Backbone
  Vector backbone: pDONR223
  Backbone manufacturer: Invitrogen
  Backbone size w/o insert (bp): 3000
  Vector type: Gateway Donor Vector
Growth in bacteria
  Bacterial resistance: Spectinomycin, 50 μg/mL
  Growth temperature: 37°C
  Growth strain: DH5alpha
  Copy number: High Copy
Gene/Insert
  Gene/Insert name: ZNF132
  Species: H. sapiens (human)
  Insert size (bp): 2121
  Mutation: Last nucleotide of stop codon removed to allow for Gateway C-terminal fusions
  Entrez Gene: ZNF132 (a.k.a. pHZ-12)
  Cloning method: Gateway Cloning
  Sequencing primers: 5′ M13F(-21); 3′ M13R
Terms and licenses: Academic/Nonprofit Terms; Industry Terms: Not Available to Industry
Depositor comments: Represents the ORFeome subset of the TFome
How to cite: pDONR223-ZNF132 was a gift from Marc Vidal (Addgene plasmid # 88563 ; http://n2t.net/addgene:88563 ; RRID:Addgene_88563)
