>Addgene plasmid #88563 | pDONR223-ZNF132 | depositor partial sequence | sequence record 172167 | insert
ATGGCCCTGCCCAGCCCACAGGTTCTAATGGGGTTGCCAGCGTTGCTGATGGGCCCGGCGCAGCATACTT
CTTGGCCCTGTGGCTCAGCTGTCCCCACATTGAAGAGCATGGTAACCTTTGAAGATGTGGCTGTATACTT
CTCCCAAGAGGAGTGGGAGCTCCTTGATGCAGCCCAGAGGCACCTGTACCACAGTGTGATGCTGGAAAAC
CTTGAGCTTGTGACCTCACTTGGTTCTTGGCATGGAGTAGAGGGTGAGGGGGCCCATCCCAAGCAGAATG
TTTCTGTAGAAGTGTTACAGGTCAGGATCCCTAATGCAGATCCTTCCACCAAGAAAGCTAACTCCTGTGA
CATGTGTGGGCCATTCTTGAAAGACATTTTGCACCTGGCTGAGCATCAGGGAACACAGTCTGAGGAGAAA
CCCTACACATGTGGAGCATGTGGGAGAGACTTTTGGTTGAATGCAAACCTTCACCAGCACCAGAAGGAGC
ACAGTGGAGGGAAGCCCTTTAGATGGTACAAGGACAGGGACGCACTTATGAAGAGCTCTAAAGTCCACCT
GTCAGAGAACCCCTTCACTTGCAGGGAAGGTGGGAAGGTCATCCTGGGCAGCTGTGACCTCCTCCAGCTT
CAAGCTGTTGACAGTGGGCAGAAGCCATATTCCAATCTTGGGCAGCTTCCAGAAGTCTGTACCACACAGA
AACTCTTCGAGTGCAGCAACTGTGGAAAAGCCTTCCTGAAGAGCTCCACTCTCCCCAACCATCTGAGAAC
TCACTCTGAAGAGATACCATTTACATGCCCAACAGGTGGAAATTTCTTAGAGGAGAAATCAATCCTTGGT
AATAAAAAATTTCACACTGGGGAAATACCCCATGTGTGTAAGGAGTGTGGGAAGGCCTTTAGTCACTCAT
CTAAGCTGAGGAAGCACCAGAAATTTCACACTGAAGTAAAATATTATGAGTGCATTGCATGTGGGAAAAC
CTTCAACCACAAACTCACATTTGTTCATCATCAGAGAATTCACTCAGGAGAAAGACCTTATGAGTGTGAT
GAATGTGGGAAAGCCTTCAGTAACAGATCACACCTCATTCGGCATGAGAAAGTTCACACTGGAGAAAGGC
CTTTTGAGTGCCTGAAATGTGGAAGAGCCTTCAGCCAAAGCTCCAATTTCCTTCGGCATCAGAAAGTTCA
CACACAGGTAAGACCTTATGAGTGCAGTCAATGTGGTAAATCCTTCAGCCGAAGCTCTGCTCTCATTCAG
CACTGGAGAGTTCACACTGGAGAAAGACCGTATGAATGCAGTGAATGTGGAAGAGCTTTTAACAATAACT
CCAACCTTGCTCAGCACCAGAAAGTTCACACCGGAGAACGGCCTTTTGAGTGCAGTGAATGTGGAAGAGA
CTTCAGCCAAAGCTCCCATCTCCTTCGACATCAGAAAGTTCACACTGGAGAACGGCCTTTTGAATGCTGT
GATTGTGGTAAAGCCTTCAGTAATAGCTCCACCCTCATCCAGCACCAGAAAGTACATACTGGGCAAAGGC
CTTATGAGTGCAGCGAATGTAGGAAATCCTTCAGCCGCAGCTCCAGCCTGATTCAGCACTGGAGAATTCA
CACTGGAGAAAAGCCTTACGAGTGTAGTGAGTGTGGGAAAGCCTTTGCTCACAGCTCCACTCTCATTGAA
CACTGGAGAGTTCACACAAAAGAAAGGCCTTATGAGTGCAATGAATGTGGGAAATTCTTTAGCCAAAACT
CCATTCTCATTAAGCATCAGAAAGTTCATACTGGAGAAAAGCCTTATAAATGCAGTGAATGTGGGAAATT
CTTTAGCCGAAAATCCAGCCTTATTTGTCACTGGAGAGTTCACACTGGAGAAAGGCCTTACGAATGCAGT
GAATGTGGGAGAGCCTTTAGCAGTAACTCCCACCTGGTTCGTCATCAGAGAGTTCACACACAAGAAAGGC
CCTATGAGTGCATCCAGTGTGGAAAAGCCTTTAGTGAAAGATCTACACTTGTTCGGCACCAGAAAGTTCA
CACCAGAGAAAGGACTTATGAGTGTAGCCAGTGTGGGAAACTCTTCAGCCATCTTTGTAACCTTGCACAG
CATAAAAAGATTCATACCTGA
